>Addgene plasmid #191284 | pTETDuet_M42FDHFR_WTTS | addgene full sequence | sequence record 378086 | Addgene NGS Result
CTTAAGTCGAACAGAAAGTAATCGTATTGTACATCCCTATCAGTGATAGAGATTGACATCCCTATCAGTG
ATAGAGATACTGAGCACATCAGCAGGACGCACTGACCGAATTCATTAAAGAGGAGAAAGGTACCATGCTG
CAGATCTCATGAAACAGTACCTGGAGCTGATGCAAAAAGTTCTGGATGAGGGTACCCAGAAAAACGACCG
CACGGGTACCGGAACGCTGAGCATTTTTGGCCATCAGATGCGTTTTAACCTGCAGGACGGATTCCCGCTG
GTTACGACCAAACGCTGCCACCTGCGTAGCATTATTCATGAGCTGCTGTGGTTTCTGCAAGGTGACACTA
ACATCGCGTATCTGCACGAAAACAATGTGACGATCTGGGATGAATGGGCCGATGAAAACGGCGATCTGGG
CCCAGTGTATGGTAAACAGTGGCGCGCCTGGCCAACGCCAGATGGCCGCCACATCGATCAGATCACGACC
GTGCTGAATCAACTGAAAAACGACCCGGACAGCCGCCGCATTATTGTTTCCGCGTGGAATGTGGGTGAAC
TGGATAAAATGGCGCTGGCGCCGTGCCATGCATTCTTCCAGTTTTACGTTGCGGACGGTAAGCTGAGCTG
TCAACTTTATCAGCGCAGCTGCGATGTTTTCCTCGGCCTGCCGTTCAATATCGCCAGCTACGCGTTACTG
GTGCATATGATGGCGCAGCAGTGCGACCTGGAGGTGGGTGATTTTGTCTGGACCGGCGGTGATACCCACC
TGTACAGCAACCATATGGACCAAACGCATCTGCAATTGAGCCGTGAGCCGCGTCCGCTGCCGAAACTGAT
TATTAAGCGCAAACCCGAGAGCATCTTTGACTATCGTTTCGAAGACTTCGAGATTGAAGGCTACGATCCG
CACCCGGGTATCAAAGCGCCGGTGGCTATCTAACTCGAGTCTGGTAAAGAAACCGCTGCTGCGAAATTTG
AACGCCAGCACATGGACTCGTCTACTAGCGCAGCTTAATTAACCTAGGCTGCTGCCACCGCTGAGCAATA
ACTAGCATAACCCCTTGGGGCCTCTAAACGGGTCTTGAGGGGTTTTTTGCTGAAACCTCAGGCATTTGAG
AAGCACACGGTCACACTGCTTCCGGTAGTCAATAAACCGGTAAACCAGCAATAGACATAAGCGGCTATTT
AACGACCCTGCCCTGAACCGACGACCGGGTCGAATTTGCTTTCGAATTTCTGCCATTCATCCGCTTATTA
TCACTTATTCAGGCGTAGCAACCAGGCGTTTAAGGGCACCAATAACTGCCTTAAAAAAATTACGCCCCGC
CCTGCCACTCATCGCAGTACTGTTGTAATTCATTAAGCATTCTGCCGACATGGAAGCCATCACAAACGGC
ATGATGAACCTGAATCGCCAGCGGCATCAGCACCTTGTCGCCTTGCGTATAATATTTGCCCATAGTGAAA
ACGGGGGCGAAGAAGTTGTCCATATTGGCCACGTTTAAATCAAAACTGGTGAAACTCACCCAGGGATTGG
CTGAGACGAAAAACATATTCTCAATAAACCCTTTAGGGAAATAGGCCAGGTTTTCACCGTAACACGCCAC
ATCTTGCGAATATATGTGTAGAAACTGCCGGAAATCGTCGTGGTATTCACTCCAGAGCGATGAAAACGTT
TCAGTTTGCTCATGGAAAACGGTGTAACAAGGGTGAACACTATCCCATATCACCAGCTCACCGTCTTTCA
TTGCCATACGGAACTCCGGATGAGCATTCATCAGGCGGGCAAGAATGTGAATAAAGGCCGGATAAAACTT
GTGCTTATTTTTCTTTACGGTCTTTAAAAAGGCCGTAATATCCAGCTGAACGGTCTGGTTATAGGTACAT
TGAGCAACTGACTGAAATGCCTCAAAATGTTCTTTACGATGCCATTGGGATATATCAACGGTGGTATATC
CAGTGATTTTTTTCTCCATTTTAGCTTCCTTAGCTCCTGAAAATCTCGATAACTCAAAAAATACGCCCGG
TAGTGATCTTATTTCATTATGGTGAAAGTTGGAACCTCTTACGTGCCGATCAACGTCTCATTTTCGCCAA
AAGTTGGCCCAGGGCTTCCCGGTATCAACAGGGACACCAGGATTTATTTATTCTGCGAAGTGATCTTCCG
TCACAGGTATTTATTCGGCGCAAAGTGCGTCGGGTGATGCTGCCAACTTACTGATTTAGTGTATGATGGT
GTTTTTGAGGTGCTCCAGTGGCTTCTGTTTCTATCAGCTGTCCCTCCTGTTCAGCTACTGACGGGGTGGT
GCGTAACGGCAAAAGCACCGCCGGACATCAGCGCTAGCGGAGTGTATACTGGCTTACTATGTTGGCACTG
ATGAGGGTGTCAGTGAAGTGCTTCATGTGGCAGGAGAAAAAAGGCTGCACCGGTGCGTCAGCAGAATATG
TGATACAGGATATATTCCGCTTCCTCGCTCACTGACTCGCTACGCTCGGTCGTTCGACTGCGGCGAGCGG
AAATGGCTTACGAACGGGGCGGAGATTTCCTGGAAGATGCCAGGAAGATACTTAACAGGGAAGTGAGAGG
GCCGCGGCAAAGCCGTTTTTCCATAGGCTCCGCCCCCCTGACAAGCATCACGAAATCTGACGCTCAAATC
AGTGGTGGCGAAACCCGACAGGACTATAAAGATACCAGGCGTTTCCCCCTGGCGGCTCCCTCGTGCGCTC
TCCTGTTCCTGCCTTTCGGTTTACCGGTGTCATTCCGCTGTTATGGCCGCGTTTGTCTCATTCCACGCCT
GACACTCAGTTCCGGGTAGGCAGTTCGCTCCAAGCTGGACTGTATGCACGAACCCCCCGTTCAGTCCGAC
CGCTGCGCCTTATCCGGTAACTATCGTCTTGAGTCCAACCCGGAAAGACATGCAAAAGCACCACTGGCAG
CAGCCACTGGTAATTGATTTAGAGGAGTTAGTCTTGAAGTCATGCGCCGGTTAAGGCTAAACTGAAAGGA
CAAGTTTTGGTGACTGCGCTCCTCCAAGCCAGTTACCTCGGTTCAAAGAGTTGGTAGCTCAGAGAACCTT
CGAAAAACCGCCCTGCAAGGCGGTTTTTTCGTTTTCAGAGCAAGAGATTACGCGCAGACCAAAACGATCT
CAAGAAGATCATCTTATTAATCAGATAAAATATTTCTAGATTTCAGTGCAATTTATCTCTTCAAATGTAG
CACCTGAAGTCAGCCCCATACGATATAAGTTGTAATTCTCATGTTAGTCATGCCCCGCGCCCACCGGAAG
GAGCTGACTGGGTTGAAGGCTCTCAAGGGCATCGGTCGAGATCCCGGTGCCTAATGAGTGAGCTAACTTA
CATTAATTGCGTTGCGCTCACTGCCCGCTTTCCAGTCGGGAAACCTGTCGTGCCAGCTGCATTAATGAAT
CGGCCAACGCGCGGGGAGAGGCGGTTTGCGTATTGGGCGCCAGGGTGGTTTTTCTTTTCACCAGTGAGAC
GGGCAACAGCTGATTGCCCTTCACCGCCTGGCCCTGAGAGAGTTGCAGCAAGCGGTCCACGCTGGTTTGC
CCCAGCAGGCGAAAATCCTGTTTGATGGTGGTTAACGGCGGGATATAACATGAGCTGTCTTCGGTATCGT
CGTATCCCACTACCGAGATGTCCGCACCAACGCGCAGCCCGGACTCGGTAATGGCGCGCATTGCGCCCAG
CGCCATCTGATCGTTGGCAACCAGCATCGCAGTGGGAACGATGCCCTCATTCAGCATTTGCATGGTTTGT
TGAAAACCGGACATGGCACTCCAGTCGCCTTCCCGTTCCGCTATCGGCTGAATTTGATTGCGAGTGAGAT
ATTTATGCCAGCCAGCCAGACGCAGACGCGCCGAGACAGAACTTAATGGGCCCGCTAACAGCGCGATTTG
CTGGTGACCCAATGCGACCAGATGCTCCACGCCCAGTCGCGTACCGTCTTCATGGGAGAAAATAATACTG
TTGATGGGTGTCTGGTCAGAGACATCAAGAAATAACGCCGGAACATTAGTGCAGGCAGCTTCCACAGCAA
TGGCATCCTGGTCATCCAGCGGATAGTTAATGATCAGCCCACTGACGCGTTGCGCGAGAAGATTGTGCAC
CGCCGCTTTACAGGCTTCGACGCCGCTTCGTTCTACCATCGACACCACCACGCTGGCACCCAGTTGATCG
GCGCGAGATTTAATCGCCGCGACAATTTGCGACGGCGCGTGCAGGGCCAGACTGGAGGTGGCAACGCCAA
TCAGCAACGACTGTTTGCCCGCCAGTTGTTGTGCCACGCGGTTGGGAATGTAATTCAGCTCCGCCATCGC
CGCTTCCACTTTTTCCCGCGTTTTCGCAGAAACGTGGCTGGCCTGGTTCACCACGCGGGAAACGGTCTGA
TAAGAGACACCGGCATACTCTGCGACATCGTATAACGTTACTGGTTTCACATTCACCACCCTGAATTGAC
TCTCTTCCGGGCGCTATCATGCCATACCGCGAAAGGTTTTGCGCCATTCGATGGTGTCCGGGATCTCGAC
GCTCTCCCTTATGCGACTCCTGCATTAGGAAATTAATACGACTCACTATAGGGGAATTGTGAGCGGATAA
CAATTCCCCTGTAGAAATAATTTTGTTTAACTTTAATAAGGAGATATACCATGATCAGTCTGATTGCGGC
GTTAGCGGTAGATCGCGTTATCGGCATGGAAAACGCCATGCCGTGGAACCTGCCTGCCGATCTCGCCTGG
TTTAAACGCAACACCTTAAATAAACCCGTGATTTTTGGCCGCCATACCTGGGAATCAATCGGTCGTCCGT
TGCCAGGACGCAAAAATATTATCCTCAGCAGTCAACCGGGTACGGACGATCGCGTAACGTGGGTGAAGTC
GGTGGATGAAGCCATCGCGGCGTGTGGTGACGTACCAGAAATCATGGTGATTGGCGGCGGTCGCGTTTAT
GAACAGTTCTTGCCAAAAGCGCAAAAACTGTATCTGACGCATATCGACGCAGAAGTGGAAGGCGACACCC
ATTTCCCGGATTACGAGCCGGATGACTGGGAATCGGTATTCAGCGAATTCCACGATGCTGATGCGCAGAA
CTCTCACAGCTATTGCTTTGAGATTCTGGAGCGGCGGTAACAGGCGTCGACAAGCTTGCGGCCGCATAAT
G
Features (pLannotate 1.2.2; 19 found; start..end, strand, type, name):
     34..107     +  promoter       PLtetO-1 promoter: modified phage lambda PL promoter with tet operator sites (Lutz and Bujard, 1997)
    149..940     +  CDS            thyA: TYSY_ECO57 - Experimental evidence at protein level: Swiss-Prot protein existence level 1. Catalyzes the reductive methylation of 2'-deoxyuridine-5'- monophosphate (dUMP) to 2'-deoxythymidine-5'-monophosphate (dTMP) while utilizing 5,10-methylenetetrahydrofolate (mTHF) as the methyl donor and reductant in the reaction, yielding dihydrofolate (DHF) as a by- product. This enzymatic reaction provides an intracellular de novo source of dTMP, an essential precursor for DNA biosynthesis. From Escherichia coli O157:H7.
    956..997     +  CDS            S-Tag (fragment): affinity and epitope tag derived from pancreatic ribonuclease A
   1027..1044    +  CDS            SET1 (fragment): solubility-enhancement tag derived from T7 phage gene 10B
   1052..1099    +  terminator     T7 terminator: transcription terminator for bacteriophage T7 RNA polymerase
   1323..1979    -  CDS            cat: CAT_ECOLX - Experimental evidence at protein level: Swiss-Prot protein existence level 1. This enzyme is an effector of chloramphenicol resistance in bacteria. From Escherichia coli. This protein is used as a marker in many commonly used cloning vectors, such as pACYC184.
   1980..2082    -  promoter       cat promoter: promoter of the E. coli cat gene encoding chloramphenicol acetyltransferase
   2203..2346    +  mobile_element IS1 (fragment): prokaryotic transposable element IS1
   2465..2520    -  rep_origin     RSF ori (fragment): Plasmids containing the RSF 1030 origin of replication can be propagated in E. coli cells that contain additional plasmids with compatible origins.
   2608..3153    -  rep_origin     p15A ori: Plasmids containing the medium-copy-number p15A origin of replication can be propagated in E. coli cells that contain a second plasmid with the ColE1 origin.
   3265..3329    -  CDS            TcR (fragment): tetracycline efflux protein; tet; confers resistance to tetracycline
   3344..3365    -  protein_bind   CAP binding site: CAP binding activates transcription in the presence of cAMP. E. coli catabolite activator protein
   3378..4460    -  CDS            lacI: lac repressor; lacI; The lac repressor binds to the lac operator to inhibit transcription in E. coli. This inhibition can be relieved by adding lactose or isopropyl-β-D-thiogalactopyranoside (IPTG).
   4461..4538    -  promoter       lacI promoter: lacI
   4546..4581    -  CDS            TcR (fragment): tetracycline efflux protein; tet; confers resistance to tetracycline
   4584..4602    +  promoter       T7 promoter: promoter for bacteriophage T7 RNA polymerase
   4603..4627    +  protein_bind   lac operator: The lac repressor binds to the lac operator to inhibit transcription in E. coli. This inhibition can be relieved by adding lactose or isopropyl-β-D-thiogalactopyranoside (IPTG). lac repressor encoded by lacI
   4642..4664    +  RBS            RBS: efficient ribosome binding site from bacteriophage T7 gene 10 (Olins and Rangwala, 1989)
   4671..5150    +  CDS            ecDHFR: E. coli dihydrofolate reductase; folA
