[The description below was written by a language model from this plasmid's Addgene catalogue record and pLannotate feature annotations shown in this document.]
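Description:
pTETDuet_M42FDHFR_WTTS is a 5.2 kb bacterial co-expression plasmid built on the pTET-duet backbone, a Duet-style two-cassette vector. It replicates in E. coli from a p15A origin, which the catalogue lists as low copy and which is compatible with ColE1-type plasmids. Selection is by chloramphenicol, through a cat gene driven by its own promoter. The annotation also picks up short fragments of an RSF origin, IS1 and the tetracycline resistance gene. These appear to be backbone remnants rather than functional elements.

The payload consists of two E. coli folate-metabolism genes under separate promoters. The folA gene, encoding dihydrofolate reductase and carrying the M42F substitution according to the record, sits downstream of a T7 promoter with an adjacent lac operator and the strong T7 gene 10 ribosome binding site. A plasmid-borne lacI gene supplies the repressor that acts on this operator. Immediately after the folA cassette on the circular map, a PLtetO-1 promoter (lambda PL modified with tet operator sites) drives wild-type thyA, encoding thymidylate synthase. Fragments of the S-tag and a SET1-like sequence follow thyA, ahead of a T7 terminator. They are most likely leftovers of the Duet cloning region, and the record does not say whether they are fused to the protein. No tet repressor gene is annotated on the plasmid.

Thymidylate synthase produces dihydrofolate as a by-product of dTMP synthesis, and DHFR recycles it, so the two enzymes are metabolically coupled. Pairing a defined DHFR mutant with wild-type TS on one plasmid fits the depositors' stated aim of co-expressing the pair, in the context of a study mapping the genetic landscape of this metabolic interaction.
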