Addgene plasmid #191284: pTETDuet_M42FDHFR_WTTS
Purpose: Bacterial co-expression of E. coli folA (Dihydrofolate Reductase) and E. coli thyA (Thymidylate Synthase)
Depositing lab: Kimberly Reynolds. Depositing organization: University of Texas Southwestern Medical Center. Publication: The genetic landscape of a metabolic interaction. Nguyen TN, Ingle C, Thompson S, Reynolds KA. Nat Commun. 2024 Apr 18;15(1):3351. doi: 10.1038/s41467-024-47671-0. PubMed 38637543.
Backbone
  Vector backbone: pTET-duet
  Vector type: Bacterial Expression
Growth in bacteria
  Bacterial resistance: Chloramphenicol, 25 μg/mL
  Growth temperature: 30°C
  Growth strain: DH5alpha
  Copy number: Low Copy
Gene/Insert
  Gene/Insert name: folA, thyA (alt names: DHFR; TS)
  Species: E. coli
  Mutation: M42F DHFR, WT TYMS
  Promoter: T7 (folA), Tet (thyA)
  Cloning method: Restriction Enzyme; 5′ cloning site EcoNI (not destroyed); 3′ cloning site NotI (not destroyed)
  Sequencing primers: 5′ _GGATCTCGACGCTCTCCCTT; 3′ _CCGCTGAGCAATAACTAGC
Terms and licenses: Academic/Nonprofit Terms; Industry Terms: Not Available to Industry
Depositor comments: Please visit https://doi.org/10.1101/2023.05.28.542639 for bioRxiv preprint.
How to cite: pTETDuet_M42FDHFR_WTTS was a gift from Kimberly Reynolds (Addgene plasmid # 191284 ; http://n2t.net/addgene:191284 ; RRID:Addgene_191284)
